>Addgene plasmid #69291 | pYPQ141B | depositor full sequence | sequence record 123890 | Full Sequence
CTAGATAACGCAGGATCCTATTTACTTTAAATTTTTCTTATGGCTCAGCCTGTGATGGATAACTGAATCA
AACAAATGGCGTCTGGGTTTAAGAACATCTGTTTTGGCTATGTTGGACGAAACAAGTGAACTTTTAGGAT
CAACTTCCGTTTATATACGGAGCTTATATCGAGCAATAAGATAAGTGGGCTTTTTATGTAATTTAATGGG
CTATCGTCCATATATTCACTAATACCCATGCCCAGTACCCATGTATGCGTTTCATATAAGCTCCTAATTT
CTCCCACATCGCTCAAATCTAAACAAATCTTGTTGTATATATAACACTGAGGGAGCACCATTGGTCAGAG
ACGAGATCTAGTCTGAGTCGACCGTCTCTGTTTTAGAGCTAGAAATAGCAAGTTAAAATAAGGCTAGTCC
GTTATCAACTTGAAAAAGTGGCACCGAGTCGGTGCTTTTTTTTCCCTTTCCTTTTTTCTTTTTTTTGCCA
TAAACTTAAATTTGTATATCGATCATTGTAGATATTGAAAACCTAGAACAAACCAACATCCATGTGAATG
TCTTTCATGACTGATTTAGAGATAATTCTTGAATTTTGGAACTAGAATCTATAATGAGCCTAAATTAAAA
CATTGTGAACTAGTAAGGGCGAATTCGACCCAGCTTTCTTGTACAAAGTTGGCATTATAAAAAATAATTG
CTCATCAATTTGTTGCAACGAACAGGTCACTATCAGTCAAAATAAAATCATTATTTGCCATCCAGCTGAT
ATCCCCTATAGTGAGTCGTATTACATGGTCATAGCTGTTTCCTGGCAGCTCTGGCCCGTGTCTCAAAATC
TCTGATGTTACATTGCACAAGATAAAAATATATCATCATGCCTCCTCTGGACCAGCCAGGACAGAAATGC
CTCGACTTCGCTGCTGCCCAAGGTTGCCGGGTGACGCACACCGTGGAAACGGATGAAGGCACGAACCCAG
TGGACATAAGCCTGTTCGGTTCGTAAGCTGTAATGCAAGTAGCGTATGCGCTCACGCAACTGGTCCAGAA
CCTTGACCGAACGCAGCGGTGGTAACGGCGCAGTGGCGGTTTTCATGGCTTGTTATGACTGTTTTTTTGG
GGTACAGTCTATGCCTCGGGCATCCAAGCAGCAAGCGCGTTACGCCGTGGGTCGATGTTTGATGTTATGG
AGCAGCAACGATGTTACGCAGCAGGGCAGTCGCCCTAAAACAAAGTTAAACATCATGAGGGAAGCGGTGA
TCGCCGAAGTATCGACTCAACTATCAGAGGTAGTTGGCGTCATCGAGCGCCATCTCGAACCGACGTTGCT
GGCCGTACATTTGTACGGCTCCGCAGTGGATGGCGGCCTGAAGCCACACAGTGATATTGATTTGCTGGTT
ACGGTGACCGTAAGGCTTGATGAAACAACGCGGCGAGCTTTGATCAACGACCTTTTGGAAACTTCGGCTT
CCCCTGGAGAGAGCGAGATTCTCCGCGCTGTAGAAGTCACCATTGTTGTGCACGACGACATCATTCCGTG
GCGTTATCCAGCTAAGCGCGAACTGCAATTTGGAGAATGGCAGCGCAATGACATTCTTGCAGGTATCTTC
GAGCCAGCCACGATCGACATTGATCTGGCTATCTTGCTGACAAAAGCAAGAGAACATAGCGTTGCCTTGG
TAGGTCCAGCGGCGGAGGAACTCTTTGATCCGGTTCCTGAACAGGATCTATTTGAGGCGCTAAATGAAAC
CTTAACGCTATGGAACTCGCCGCCCGACTGGGCTGGCGATGAGCGAAATGTAGTGCTTACGTTGTCCCGC
ATTTGGTACAGCGCAGTAACCGGCAAAATCGCGCCGAAGGATGTCGCTGCCGACTGGGCAATGGAGCGCC
TGCCGGCCCAGTATCAGCCCGTCATACTTGAAGCTAGACAGGCTTATCTTGGACAAGAAGAAGATCGCTT
GGCCTCGCGCGCAGATCAGTTGGAAGAATTTGTCCACTACGTGAAAGGCGAGATCACCAAGGTAGTCGGC
AAATAACCCTCGAGCCACCCATGACCAAAATCCCTTAACGTGAGTTACGCGTCGTTCCACTGAGCGTCAG
ACCCCGTAGAAAAGATCAAAGGATCTTCTTGAGATCCTTTTTTTCTGCGCGTAATCTGCTGCTTGCAAAC
AAAAAAACCACCGCTACCAGCGGTGGTTTGTTTGCCGGATCAAGAGCTACCAACTCTTTTTCCGAAGGTA
ACTGGCTTCAGCAGAGCGCAGATACCAAATACTGTTCTTCTAGTGTAGCCGTAGTTAGGCCACCACTTCA
AGAACTCTGTAGCACCGCCTACATACCTCGCTCTGCTAATCCTGTTACCAGTGGCTGCTGCCAGTGGCGA
TAAGTCGTGTCTTACCGGGTTGGACTCAAGACGATAGTTACCGGATAAGGCGCAGCGGTCGGGCTGAACG
GGGGGTTCGTGCACACAGCCCAGCTTGGAGCGAACGACCTACACCGAACTGAGATACCTACAGCGTGAGC
TATGAGAAAGCGCCACGCTTCCCGAAGGGAGAAAGGCGGACAGGTATCCGGTAAGCGGCAGGGTCGGAAC
AGGAGAGCGCACGAGGGAGCTTCCAGGGGGAAACGCCTGGTATCTTTATAGTCCTGTCGGGTTTCGCCAC
CTCTGACTTGAGCGTCGATTTTTGTGATGCTCGTCAGGGGGGCGGAGCCTATGGAAAAACGCCAGCAACG
CGGCCTTTTTACGGTTCCTGGCCTTTTGCTGGCCTTTTGCTCACATGTTCTTTCCTGCGTTATCCCCTGA
TTCTGTGGATAACCGTATTACCGCCTTTGAGTGAGCTGATACCGCTCGCCGCAGCCGAACGACCGAGCGC
AGCGAGTCAGTGAGCGAGGAAGCGGAAGAGCGCCCAATACGCAAACCGCCTCTCCCCGCGCGTTGGCCGA
TTCATTAATGCAGCTGGCACGACAGGTTTCCCGACTGGAAAGCGGGCAGTGAGCGCAACGCAATTAATAC
GCGTACCGCTCGCCAGGAAGAGTTTGTAGAAACGCAAAAAGGCCATCCGTCAGGATGGCCTTCTGCTTAG
TTTGATGCCTGGCAGTTTATGGCGGGCGTCCTGCCCGCCACCCTCCGGGCCGTTGCTTCACAACGTTCAA
ATCCGCTCCCGGCGGATTTGTCCTACTCAGGAGAGCGTTCACCGACAAACAACAGATAAAACGAAAGGCC
CAGTCTTCCGACTGAGCCTTTCGTTTTATTTGATGCCTGGCAGTTCCCTACTCTCGCGTTAACGCTTGCA
TGGATGTTTTCCCAGTCACGACGTTGTAAAACGACGGCCAGTCTTAAGCTCGGGCCCAAATAATGATTTT
ATTTTGACTGATAGTGACCTGTTCGTTGCAACAAATTGATGAGCAATGCTTTTTTATAATGCCAACTTTG
TATACAAAAGTTGCCCCATGGCGTTCCCT
Features (pLannotate 1.2.2; 12 found; start..end, strand, type, name):
    380..455     +  misc_RNA       gRNA scaffold: guide RNA scaffold for the Streptococcus pyogenes CRISPR/Cas9 system
    658..757     -  protein_bind   attL2: mutant version of attL; recombination site for the Gateway® LR reaction LR Clonase™
    775..793     -  promoter       T7 promoter: promoter for bacteriophage T7 RNA polymerase
    983..1006    +  promoter       Pc promoter (fragment): intI1 (promoter lies within the coding sequence); class 1 integron promoter
   1182..1238    +  CDS            GmR (fragment): gentamycin acetyltransferase; aacC1; confers resistance to gentamycin
   1245..2036    +  CDS            SmR: aminoglycoside adenylyltransferase (Murphy, 1985); aadA; confers resistance to spectinomycin and streptomycin
   2129..2717    +  rep_origin     ori: high-copy-number ColE1/pMB1/pBR322/pUC origin of replication
   2900..2992    +  CDS            lacI (fragment): lac repressor; lacI; The lac repressor binds to the lac operator to inhibit transcription in E. coli. This inhibition can be relieved by adding lactose or isopropyl-β-D-thiogalactopyranoside (IPTG).
   3047..3074    -  terminator     rrnB T2 terminator: transcription terminator T2 from the E. coli rrnB gene
   3206..3249    +  terminator     rrnB T1 terminator: Escherichia coli rrnB; transcription terminator T1 from the E. coli rrnB gene
   3296..3332    -  CDS            lacZα (fragment): LacZα fragment of β-galactosidase; lacZ fragment
   3348..3443    +  protein_bind   attL5: mutant version of attL; recombination site for the Gateway® LR reaction LR Clonase™
