[The description below was written by a language model from this plasmid's Addgene catalogue record and pLannotate feature annotations shown in this document.]
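Description:
pYPQ141B is an empty Gateway entry vector built on the pYPQ104 backbone, part of a modular CRISPR/Cas9 toolbox for plant genome editing and transcriptional regulation. It carries a single guide RNA expression unit: the catalogue entry states that the gRNA is driven by the AtU3 promoter, an Arabidopsis small nuclear RNA promoter of the RNA polymerase III class commonly used to produce guide transcripts in plants. The automated annotation of the 3,459 nt sequence did not label that promoter. It did identify the Streptococcus pyogenes Cas9 gRNA scaffold, and the promoter presumably lies in the unannotated stretch upstream of it. No spacer is recorded as an insert, so the user supplies the target-specific protospacer; the record does not state the cloning site or method used for this.

The gRNA cassette sits between attL5 and attL2 recombination sites, so it can be moved by an LR Clonase reaction. The attL5/attL2 pairing is typical of multisite Gateway assembly, in which this module is combined with a second entry clone (in such a toolbox, typically one carrying Cas9 or a dCas9 effector) into a destination vector, although the record does not name the partner plasmids. Propagation in E. coli relies on a high-copy ColE1/pUC-type origin and an aadA (SmR) gene conferring spectinomycin and streptomycin resistance, consistent with the listed spectinomycin selection. The remaining annotated elements are a T7 promoter, rrnB T1 and T2 terminators, and short fragments of lacZα, lacI, a gentamicin resistance gene and an integron Pc promoter. These appear to be backbone remnants rather than functional parts of the payload.
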