Addgene plasmid #69291: pYPQ141B
Purpose: (Empty Backbone) Gateway entry vector; single gRNA under AtU3 promoter
Depositing lab: Yiping Qi. Depositing organization: East Carolina University. Publication: A CRISPR/Cas9 toolbox for multiplexed plant genome editing and transcriptional regulation. Lowder LG, Paul JW, Baltes NJ, Voytas DF, Zhang Y, Zhang D, Tang X, Zheng X, Hsieh TF, Qi Y. Plant Physiol. 2015 Aug 21. pii: pp.00636.2015. 10.1104/pp.15.00636 PubMed 26297141.
Backbone
  Vector backbone: pYPQ104
  Vector type: CRISPR
Growth in bacteria
  Bacterial resistance: Spectinomycin, 50 μg/mL
  Growth temperature: 37°C
  Growth strain: DH5alpha
  Copy number: High Copy
Gene/Insert
  Gene/Insert name: None
Terms and licenses: Academic/Nonprofit Terms; Industry Terms: Not Available to Industry
How to cite: pYPQ141B was a gift from Yiping Qi (Addgene plasmid # 69291 ; http://n2t.net/addgene:69291 ; RRID:Addgene_69291)
