>Addgene plasmid #69291 | pYPQ141B | addgene partial sequence | sequence record 123888 | Spect-F 5'-cagcccgtcatacttgaagc-3'
GAAGAAGATCGCTTGGCCTCGCGCGCAGATCAGTTGGAAGAATTTGTCCACTACGTGAAAGGCGAGATCA
CCAAGGTAGTCGGCAAATAACCCTCGAGCCACCCATGACCAAAATCCCTTAACGTGAGTTACGCGTCGTT
CCACTGAGCGTCAGACCCCGTAGAAAAGATCAAAGGATCTTCTTGAGATCCTTTTTTTCTGCGCGTAATC
TGCTGCTTGCAAACAAAAAAACCACCGCTACCAGCGGTGGTTTGTTTGCCGGATCAAGAGCTACCAACTC
TTTTTCCGAAGGTAACTGGCTTCAGCAGAGCGCAGATACCAAATACTGTTCTTCTAGTGTAGCCGTAGTT
AGGCCACCACTTCAAGAACTCTGTAGCACCGCCTACATACCTCGCTCTGCTAATCCTGTTACCAGTGGCT
GCTGCCAGTGGCGATAAGTCGTGTCTTACCGGGTTGGACTCAAGACGATAGTTACCGGATAAGGCGCAGC
GGTCGGGCTGAACGGGGGGTTCGTGCACACAGCCCAGCTTGGAGCGAACGACCTACACCGAACTGAGATA
CCTACAGCGTGAGCTATGAGAAAGCGCCACGCTTCCCGAAGGGAGAAAGGCGGACAGGTATCCGGTAAGC
GGCAGGGTCGGAACAGGAGAGCGCACGAGGGAGCTTCCAGGGGGAAACGCCTGGTATCTTTATAGTCCTG
TCGGGTTTCGCCACCTCTGACTTGAGCGTCGATTTTTGTGATGCTCGTCAGGGGGGCGGAGCCTATGGAA
AAACGCCAGCAACGCGGCCTTTTTACGGTTCCTGGCCTTTTGCTGGCCTTTTGCTCACATGTTCTTTCCT
GCGTTATCCCCTGATTCTGTGGATAACCGTATTACCGCCTTTGAGTGAGCTGATACCGCTCGCCGCAGCC
GAACGACCGAGCGCAGCGAGTCAGTGAGCGAGGAAGCGGAAGAGCGCCCAATACGCAAACCGCCTCTCCC
CGCGCGTTGGCCGATTCATTAATGCAGCTGGCACGACAGGTTTCCCGACTGGAAAGCGGGCAGTGAGC
