>Addgene plasmid #69291 | pYPQ141B | addgene partial sequence | sequence record 123889 | M13-F20 5'-TGTAAAACGACGGCCAGT-3'
ATTTTATTTTGACTGATAGTGACCTGTTCGTTGCAACAAATTGATGAGCAATGCTTTTTTATAATGCCAA
CTTTGTATACAAAAGTTGCCCCATGGCGTTCCCTCTAGATAACGCAGGATCCTATTTACTTTAAATTTTT
CTTATGGCTCAGCCTGTGATGGATAACTGAATCAAACAAATGGCGTCTGGGTTTAAGAACATCTGTTTTG
GCTATGTTGGACGAAACAAGTGAACTTTTAGGATCAACTTCCGTTTATATACGGAGCTTATATCGAGCAA
TAAGATAAGTGGGCTTTTTATGTAATTTAATGGGCTATCGTCCATATATTCACTAATACCCATGCCCAGT
ACCCATGTATGCGTTTCATATAAGCTCCTAATTTCTCCCACATCGCTCAAATCTAAACAAATCTTGTTGT
ATATATAACACTGAGGGAGCACCATTGGTCAGAGACGAGATCTAGTCTGAGTCGACCGTCTCTGTTTTAG
AGCTAGAAATAGCAAGTTAAAATAAGGCTAGTCCGTTATCAACTTGAAAAAGTGGCACCGAGTCGGTGCT
TTTTTTTCCCTTTCCTTTTTTCTTTTTTTTGCCATAAACTTAAATTTGTATATCGATCATTGTAGATATT
GAAAACCTAGAACAAACCAACATCCATGTGAATGTCTTTCATGACTGATTTAGAGATAATTCTTGAATTT
TGGAACTAGAATCTATAATGAGCCTAAATTAAAACATTGTGAACTAGTAAGGGCGAATTCGACCCAGCTT
TCTTGTACAAAGTTGGCATTATAAAAAATAATTGCTCATCAATTTGTTGCAACGAACAGGTCA
